>Addgene plasmid #179577 | pJH3453 | addgene full sequence | sequence record 355668 | Addgene NGS Result
CGATGGATACGCTAACAACTTGGAAATGAAATAAGCTTGGGCTGCAGCATGCGGCCGCTGTTGCTTTTCT
TCTCCTCACCCCCCGTCGTCTCTTCTTTTTTACTATTCCCCACGAGAAACTGCCCACCACAAAAACTTAC
TTTCCAGAAAAATATTGGCAAATAGATGTCGAAATGAAATGGCTAGCTTTGATGATGGTAAGCGTTTTTT
TTTTTCTACAAAATTGTGGATTAAGAATCTTCCAAAACCGTTATACTACACTATATCCAAATATAAAAAA
ATTTTGGCCCAGGCGGGGGGTCGAACCAGGGCCTTCAGATTGGTAGACCACCCCGTTACCGCCTGAGCCA
CTTTTTCCCATTTTTGAAGTTGATGGCTAAGATTGGAGTTTGAACGATTGAACGATTTTAGAGCAAAATT
TTATGGGGATTCTGAAAATATAGTTTATTTTAAGTTTGGAGCATTTTTTATGGGCTCAAAATGACTCGGA
AGCTCGAAAATCTGAAATTTTCAAAACTTTTAATGTGGGCTTTTCAAATTTCAAATTTCCGTGAAAAATA
TTGAATATTGGTTGTAAATTTTAAGAAATATATGAATTTCAACACTTTATTATACGAAAAACTGCATGCA
AAAATTTTCAGGTCAAATCATGTGCAAATTTTGTGCTGATTTCGAATTTTTATATCATTTTGTACCAAAA
CCCCTAGAATTTTAGAAACTTTTGAACTTCTGTTAAGTAATGACTCACTTTTCGAGCAAAATCGAATGTT
CCAAAAATAGGCAAAACATCTGCCCGCGCATTAAGCTCAACCACGACAATTTTATTGGACAGGAAGTTGT
TTGGTGACTAATTGAATTTCAATTCCCCGTCCCCCCTCTCCACACAAATACCACTACGAACATCTCTTTT
GACGGATCCCCGGGATTGGCCAAAGGACCCAAAGGTATGTTTCGAATGATACTAACATAACATAGAACAT
TTTCAGGAGGACCCTTGGCTAGCGTCGACGGATCCCGATGTCGGACACAATTCTTGGTTTCAACAAATCA
AACGTCGTTTTGGCTGCTGGAATTGCTGGAGCCGCTTTCCTCGGCTACTGCATTTACTTCGATCATAAGA
GAATCAACGCTCCAGACTACAAGGACAAGATTAGGCAAAGTCAGTGTTTTAACAACATATTTCCTTCGGA
TTTTTATCTAAAAACAACTTATTTTCTTTCAGAGAGACGTGCCCAGGCTGGGGATCCTATGGAGAAAAGT
TTCGTGATAACTGATCCACGGCTGCCAGACAATCCCATCATCTTCGCATCCGATGGCTTCCTGGAGCTGA
CCGAGTATTCCAGAGAGGAGATCCTGGGCCGCAATGGCCGCTTTCTGCAGGGACCAGAGACAGACCAGGC
CACAGTGCAGAAGATTCGCGATGCCATTAGAGATCAGCGCGAGATTACCGTGCAGCTGATAAACTACACA
AAAAGCGGGAAGAAATTCTGGAACCTCCTGCACCTCCAGCCCATGAGGGACCAGAAGGGTGAGCTCCAGT
ATTTCATCGGAGTGCAGCTGGATGGATAAAGATCCCCGAGATCTTCAGCGCTCAGCATTCGTAGAATTGT
AAGTTTAAACTTTCTCATACTAACTAACGCGCTCTATTTAAATTTTCAGAATTCGCTGTCTCATCCTACT
TTCACCTAGTTAACTGCTTGTCTTAAAATCTATGCTTCTCTTTAGTATCTAAAATTTTCCTAGAAGCTTA
CAAGTATATAAATGGTCTCTTCTCAATAAAGGTTGTATATTTATTCATCTTATTGAATCTGCCATTTCCT
CGTTTTTGCGAGTTTATATACCTTCCAATTTTCTTTCTATTGTATTTTCAACTTCTAATTTTAATTCAGG
GAAACTGCTTCAACGCATCGGTACCATGGTCTCCAAGGGAGAGGAGCTCTTCACCGGAGTCGTCCCAATC
CTCGTCGAGCTCGACGGAGACGTCAACGGACACAAGTTCTCCGTCCGTGGAGAGGGAGAGGGAGACGCCA
CCAACGGAAAGCTCACCCTCAAGTTCATCTGCACCACCGGAAAGCTCCCAGTCCCATGGCCAACCCTCGT
CACCACCCTCTCCCACGGAGTCCAGTGCTTCGCCCGTTACCCAGACCACATGAAGCAGCACGACTTCTTC
AAGTCCGCCATGCCAGAGGGATACGTCCAGGAGCGTACCATCTTCTTCAAGGACGACGGAACCTACAAGA
CCCGTGCCGAGGTCAAGTTCGAGGGAGACACCCTCGTCAACCGTATCGAGCTCAAGGGAGTCGACTTCAA
GGAGGACGGAAACATCCTCGGACACAAGCTCGAGTACAACTTCAACTCCCACAACATCTACATCATGGCC
GTCAAGCAGAAGAACGGAATCAAGGTCAACTTCAAGATCCGTCACAACGTCGAGGACGGATCCGTCCAGC
TCGCCGACCACTACCAGCAGAACACCCCAATCGGAGACGGACCAGTCCTCCTCCCAGACTCCCACTACCT
CTCCACCCAGTCCGTCCTCTCCAAGGACCCAAACGAGAAGCGTGACCACATGGTCCTCCTCGAGTTCCGT
ACCGCCGCCGGAATCACCCTCGGAATGGACGAGCTCTACAAGTGATAAGATATCACCTCCCACAACGAGG
ATTACACTATCGTTGAGCAATATGAAAGAGCTGAAGGGCGGCACTCGACAGGTGGCATGGATGAATTGTA
TAAGTAGGAGCTCCCGAGATCTTCAGCGCTCAGCATTCGTAGAATTGTAAGTTTAAACTTTCTCATACTA
ACTAACGCGCTCTATTTAAATTTTCAGAATTCCAACTGAGCGCCGGTCGCTACCATTACCAACTTGTCTG
GTGTCAAAAATAATAGGGGCCGCTGTCATCAGAGTAAGTTTAAACTGAGTTCTACTAACTAACGAGTAAT
ATTTAAATTTTCAGCATCTCGCGCCCGTGCCTCTGACTTCTAAGTCCAATTACTCTTCAACATCCCTACA
TGCTCTTTCTCCCTGTGCTCCCACCCCCTATTTTTGTTATTATCAAAAAACTTCTCTTAATTTCTTTGTT
TTTTAGCTTCTTTTAAGTCACCTCTAACAATGAAATTGTGTAGATTCAAAAATAGAATTAATTCGTAATA
AAAAGTCGAAAAAAATTGTGCTCCCTCCCCCCATTAATAATAATTCTATCCCAAAATCTACACAATGTTC
TGTGTACACTTCTTATGTTTTTTACTTCTGATAAATTTTTTTGAAACATCATAGAAAAAACCGCACACAA
AATACCTTATCATATGTTACGTTTCAGTTTATGACCGCAATTTTTATTTCTTCGCACGTCTGGGCCTCTC
ATGACGTCAAATCATGCTCATCGTGAAAAAGTTTTGGAGTATTTTTGGAATTTTTCAATCAAGTGAAAGT
TTATGAAATTAATTTTCCTGCTTTTGCTTTTTGGGGTTTCCCCTATTGTTTGTCAAGATTTCGAGGACGG
CGTTTTTCTTGCTAAAATCACAAGTATTGATGAGCACGATGCAAGAAAGATCGGAAGAAGGTTTGGGTTT
GAGGCTCAGTGGAAGGTGAGTAGAAGTTGATAATTTGAAAGTGGAGTAGTGTCTATGGGGTTTTTGCCTT
AAATGACAGAATACATTCCCAATATACCAAACATAACTGTTTCCTACTAGTCGGCCGTACGGGCCCTTTC
GTCTCGCGCGTTTCGGTGATGACGGTGAAAACCTCTGACACATGCAGCTCCCGGAGACGGTCACAGCTTG
TCTGTAAGCGGATGCCGGGAGCAGACAAGCCCGTCAGGGCGCGTCAGCGGGTGTTGGCGGGTGTCGGGGC
TGGCTTAACTATGCGGCATCAGAGCAGATTGTACTGAGAGTGCACCATATGCGGTGTGAAATACCGCACA
GATGCGTAAGGAGAAAATACCGCATCAGGCGGCCTTAAGGGCCTCGTGATACGCCTATTTTTATAGGTTA
ATGTCATGATAATAATGGTTTCTTAGACGTCAGGTGGCACTTTTCGGGGAAATGTGCGCGGAACCCCTAT
TTGTTTATTTTTCTAAATACATTCAAATATGTATCCGCTCATGAGACAATAACCCTGATAAATGCTTCAA
TAATATTGAAAAAGGAAGAGTATGAGTATTCAACATTTCCGTGTCGCCCTTATTCCCTTTTTTGCGGCAT
TTTGCCTTCCTGTTTTTGCTCACCCAGAAACGCTGGTGAAAGTAAAAGATGCTGAAGATCAGTTGGGTGC
ACGAGTGGGTTACATCGAACTGGATCTCAACAGCGGTAAGATCCTTGAGAGTTTTCGCCCCGAAGAACGT
TTTCCAATGATGAGCACTTTTAAAGTTCTGCTATGTGGCGCGGTATTATCCCGTATTGACGCCGGGCAAG
AGCAACTCGGTCGCCGCATACACTATTCTCAGAATGACTTGGTTGAGTACTCACCAGTCACAGAAAAGCA
TCTTACGGATGGCATGACAGTAAGAGAATTATGCAGTGCTGCCATAACCATGAGTGATAACACTGCGGCC
AACTTACTTCTGACAACGATCGGAGGACCGAAGGAGCTAACCGCTTTTTTGCACAACATGGGGGATCATG
TAACTCGCCTTGATCGTTGGGAACCGGAGCTGAATGAAGCCATACCAAACGACGAGCGTGACACCACGAT
GCCTGTAGCAATGGCAACAACGTTGCGCAAACTATTAACTGGCGAACTACTTACTCTAGCTTCCCGGCAA
CAATTAATAGACTGGATGGAGGCGGATAAAGTTGCAGGACCACTTCTGCGCTCGGCCCTTCCGGCTGGCT
GGTTTATTGCTGATAAATCTGGAGCCGGTGAGCGTGGGTCTCGCGGTATCATTGCAGCACTGGGGCCAGA
TGGTAAGCCCTCCCGTATCGTAGTTATCTACACGACGGGGAGTCAGGCAACTATGGATGAACGAAATAGA
CAGATCGCTGAGATAGGTGCCTCACTGATTAAGCATTGGTAACTGTCAGACCAAGTTTACTCATATATAC
TTTAGATTGATTTAAAACTTCATTTTTAATTTAAAAGGATCTAGGTGAAGATCCTTTTTGATAATCTCAT
GACCAAAATCCCTTAACGTGAGTTTTCGTTCCACTGAGCGTCAGACCCCGTAGAAAAGATCAAAGGATCT
TCTTGAGATCCTTTTTTTCTGCGCGTAATCTGCTGCTTGCAAACAAAAAAACCACCGCTACCAGCGGTGG
TTTGTTTGCCGGATCAAGAGCTACCAACTCTTTTTCCGAAGGTAACTGGCTTCAGCAGAGCGCAGATACC
AAATACTGTTCTTCTAGTGTAGCCGTAGTTAGGCCACCACTTCAAGAACTCTGTAGCACCGCCTACATAC
CTCGCTCTGCTAATCCTGTTACCAGTGGCTGCTGCCAGTGGCGATAAGTCGTGTCTTACCGGGTTGGACT
CAAGACGATAGTTACCGGATAAGGCGCAGCGGTCGGGCTGAACGGGGGGTTCGTGCACACAGCCCAGCTT
GGAGCGAACGACCTACACCGAACTGAGATACCTACAGCGTGAGCTATGAGAAAGCGCCACGCTTCCCGAA
GGGAGAAAGGCGGACAGGTATCCGGTAAGCGGCAGGGTCGGAACAGGAGAGCGCACGAGGGAGCTTCCAG
GGGGAAACGCCTGGTATCTTTATAGTCCTGTCGGGTTTCGCCACCTCTGACTTGAGCGTCGATTTTTGTG
ATGCTCGTCAGGGGGGCGGAGCCTATGGAAAAACGCCAGCAACGCGGCCTTTTTACGGTTCCTGGCCTTT
TGCTGGCCTTTTGCTCACATGTTCTTTCCTGCGTTATCCCCTGATTCTGTGGATAACCGTATTACCGCCT
TTGAGTGAGCTGATACCGCTCGCCGCAGCCGAACGACCGAGCGCAGCGAGTCAGTGAGCGAGGAAGCGGA
AGAGCGCCCAATACGCAAACCGCCTCTCCCCGCGCGTTGGCCGATTCATTAATGCAGCTGGCACGACAGG
TTTCCCGACTGGAAAGCGGGCAGTGAGCGCAACGCAATTAATGTGAGTTAGCTCACTCATTAGGCACCCC
AGGCTTTACACTTTATGCTTCCGGCTCGTATGTTGTGTGGAATTGTGAGCGGATAACAATTTCACACAGG
AAACAGCTATGACCATGATTACGCCAAGCTGTAAGTTTAAACATGATCTTACTAACTAACTATTCTCATT
TAAATTTTCAGAGCTTAAAAATGGCTGAAATCACTCACAA
Features (pLannotate 1.2.2; 14 found; start..end, strand, type, name):
   1018..1242    +  CDS            tomm-20 (fragment): TOM20_CAEEL - Experimental evidence at protein level: Swiss-Prot protein existence level 1. Central component of the receptor complex responsible for the recognition and translocation of cytosolically synthesized mitochondrial preproteins (By similarity). Together with tomm-22 functions as the transit peptide receptor at the surface of the mitochondrion outer membrane and facilitates the movement of preproteins into the translocation pore (PubMed:21264209). From Caenorhabditis elegans.
   1249..1566    +  CDS            miniSOG: miniSOG is a basic (constitutively fluorescent) cyan fluorescent protein published in 2011, derived from Arabidopsis thaliana. It requires the cofactor flavin for fluorescence.
   1916..2632    +  CDS            EBFP2: EBFP2 is a basic (constitutively fluorescent) blue fluorescent protein published in 2007, derived from Aequorea victoria. It is reported to be a rapidly-maturing monomer with moderate acid sensitivity.
   2642..2667    +  CDS            E2-Crimson (fragment): far-red noncytotoxic tetrameric variant of DsRed fluorescent protein (Strack et al., 2009) mammalian codon-optimized
   3433..3585    +  CDS            aex-5 (fragment): AEX5_CAEEL - Also known as kpc-3 From Caenorhabditis elegans.
   3713..3748    +  CDS            rop (fragment): Rop protein, which maintains plasmids at low copy number; rop
   3850..3949    +  misc_feature   bom (fragment): basis of mobility region from pBR322
   4047..4151    +  promoter       AmpR promoter: bla
   4152..5012    +  CDS            AmpR: β-lactamase; bla; confers resistance to ampicillin, carbenicillin, and related antibiotics
   5183..5771    +  rep_origin     ori: high-copy-number ColE1/pMB1/pBR322/pUC origin of replication
   5954..6046    +  CDS            lacI (fragment): lac repressor; lacI; The lac repressor binds to the lac operator to inhibit transcription in E. coli. This inhibition can be relieved by adding lactose or isopropyl-β-D-thiogalactopyranoside (IPTG).
   6059..6080    +  protein_bind   CAP binding site: CAP binding activates transcription in the presence of cAMP. E. coli catabolite activator protein
   6095..6125    +  promoter       lac promoter: promoter for the E. coli lac operon
   6133..6149    +  protein_bind   lac operator: The lac repressor binds to the lac operator to inhibit transcription in E. coli. This inhibition can be relieved by adding lactose or isopropyl-β-D-thiogalactopyranoside (IPTG). lac repressor encoded by lacI
