[The description below was written by a language model from this plasmid's Addgene catalogue record and pLannotate feature annotations shown in this document.]
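Description:
pJH3453 is a C. elegans (worm) expression plasmid built on a pBluescript-type (pBSK) backbone and propagated in E. coli as a high-copy plasmid. The feature table shows a ColE1/pUC-type origin and a β-lactamase gene with its own promoter for ampicillin selection. It also shows leftover bacterial vector elements: a lac promoter/operator with a CAP site, and fragments of lacI, rop and bom. The sequenced record is 6,270 nt, close to the catalogue total of 6,277 bp.

The payload is a bicistronic, operon-style cassette driven by a promoter fragment recorded as Plgc-55B (spelled "Pglc-55B" in the purpose line). The record says this fragment directs expression in AVB and other premotor interneurons, plus additional cells. The promoter itself is not annotated, but presumably lies in the roughly 1 kb upstream of the first coding feature. That first cistron is a fragment of C. elegans tomm-20, a mitochondrial outer-membrane import receptor, fused in frame to miniSOG. MiniSOG is a small flavin-binding protein that generates singlet oxygen under blue light, and the TOMM-20 portion tethers it to the mitochondrial surface. The unannotated gap after miniSOG is consistent with the SL2 trans-splicing spacer named in the record. This spacer lets a downstream BFP (annotated as EBFP2) be translated as a separate protein, so it marks expressing cells rather than acting as a true fusion tag. The unc-54 3′ UTR named in the record terminates the cassette; the short aex-5 match probably reflects genomic sequence carried along with it, and the brief E2-Crimson hit looks like a residual linker match.

Constructs of this design are typically used for light-induced ablation of defined neurons, here with BFP marking the targeted cells, in studies of locomotor circuits.
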