Addgene plasmid #179577: pJH3453
Purpose: Pglc-55B::tomm20::miniSOG-SL2::BFP unc-54 3' UTR C.elegans AVB/others premotor IN and others expression of miniSOG-SL2 BFP
Depositing lab: Mei Zhen. Depositing organization: Sinai Health System. Publication: Excitatory motor neurons are local oscillators for backward locomotion. Gao S, Guan SA, Fouad AD, Meng J, Kawano T, Huang YC, Li Y, Alcaire S, Hung W, Lu Y, Qi YB, Jin Y, Alkema M, Fang-Yen C, Zhen M. Elife. 2018 Jan 23;7. pii: 29915. doi: 10.7554/eLife.29915. PubMed 29360035.
Backbone
  Vector backbone: pBSK
  Backbone manufacturer: stratagene
  Backbone size w/o insert (bp): 5725
  Total vector size (bp): 6277
  Vector type: Worm Expression
Growth in bacteria
  Bacterial resistance: Ampicillin, 100 μg/mL
  Growth temperature: 37°C
  Growth strain: DH5alpha
  Copy number: High Copy
Gene/Insert
  Gene/Insert name: tomm20::miniSOG
  Species: C. elegans (nematode)
  Insert size (bp): 552
  Entrez Gene: tomm-20 (a.k.a. CELE_F23H12.2)
  Promoter: Plgc-55B
  Tag / fusion protein: BFP (C terminal on backbone)
  Cloning method: Restriction Enzyme; 5′ cloning site XmaI (not destroyed); 3′ cloning site KpnI (not destroyed)
  Sequencing primers: 5′ atgtcggacacaa; 3′ TTATCCATCCAGCT
Terms and licenses: Academic/Nonprofit Terms; Industry Terms: Not Available to Industry
How to cite: pJH3453 was a gift from Mei Zhen (Addgene plasmid # 179577 ; http://n2t.net/addgene:179577 ; RRID:Addgene_179577)
